>Addgene plasmid #101193 | pRSETb-ffDronpa-F | addgene full sequence | sequence record 193714 | Addgene NGS Result
CGCCCAATACGCAAACCGCCTCTCCCCGCGCGTTGGCCGATTCATTAATGCAGGATCTCGATCCCGCGAA
ATTAATACGACTCACTATAGGGAGACCACAACGGTTTCCCTCTAGAAATAATTTTGTTTAACTTTAAGAA
GGAGATATACATATGCGGGGTTCTCATCATCATCATCATCATGGTATGGCTAGCATGACTGGTGGACAGC
AAATGGGTCGGGATCTGTACGACGATGACGATAAGGATCCGATGAGTGTGATTAAACCAGACATGAAGAT
CAAGCTGCGTATGGAAGGCGCTGTAAATGGACACCCGTTCGCGATTGAAGGAGTTGGCCTTGGGAAGCCT
TTCGAGGGAAAACAGAGTATGGACCTTAAAGTCATAGAGGGCGGACCTCTGCCTTTCGCCTATGACATCT
TGACAACTGCGTTCTGTTACGGCAACAGGGTATTCGCCAAATACCCAGAAAATATAGTAGACTATTTCAA
GCAGTCGTTTCCTGAGGGCTACTCTTGGGAACGAAGCATGAATTACGAAGACGGGGGCATTTGTAACGCG
ACAAACGACATAACCCTGGATGGTGACTGTTATATCTATGAAATTCGATTTGATGGTGTGAACTTTCCTG
CCAATGGTCCAGTTATGCAGAAGAGGACTGTGAAATGGGAGCCATCCACTGAGAAATTGTATGTGCGTGA
TGGAGTGCTGAAGGGCGATGTTAACATGGCTCTGTCGCTTGAAGGAGGTGGCCATTACCGATGTGACGTG
AAAACTACTTATAAAGCTAAGAAGGTTGTCCAGTTGCCAGACTATCACTTTGTGGACCACCACATTGAGA
TTAAAAGCCACGACAAAGATTACAGTAATGTTAATCTGCATGAGCATGCCGAAGCGCATTCTGAGCTGCC
GAGGCAGGCCAAGTAAGAATTCGAAGCTTGATCCGGCTGCTAACAAAGCCCGAAAGGAAGCTGAGTTGGC
TGCTGCCACCGCTGAGCAATAACTAGCATAACCCCTTGGGGCCTCTAAACGGGTCTTGAGGGGTTTTTTG
CTGAAAGGAGGAACTATATCCGGATCTGGCGTAATAGCGAAGAGGCCCGCACCGATCGCCCTTCCCAACA
GTTGCGCAGCCTGAATGGCGAATGGG
[124 nt withheld, positions 1147-1270]
C
[91 nt withheld, positions 1272-1362]
A
[49 nt withheld, positions 1364-1412]
CCTTTGACGTTGGAGTCCACGTTCTTT
[37 nt withheld, positions 1440-1476]
ACCCTATCTCGGTCTATTCTTTTGATTTATAAGGGATTTTGCCGATTTCGGCCTATTGGTTAAAAAATGA
GCTGATTTAACAAAAATTTAACGCGAATTTTAACAAAATATTAACGCTTACAATTTAGGTGGCACTTTTC
GGGGAAATGTGCGCGGAACCCCTATTTGTTTATTTTTCTAAATACATTCAAATATGTATCCGCTCATGAG
ACAATAACCCTGATAAATGCTTCAATAATATTGAAAAAGGAAGAGTATGAGTATTCAACATTTCCGTGTC
GCCCTTATTCCCTTTTTTGCGGCATTTTGCCTTCCTGTTTTTGCTCACCCAGAAACGCTGGTGAAAGTAA
AAGATGCTGAAGATCAGTTGGGTGCACGAGTGGGTTACATCGAACTGGATCTCAACAGCGGTAAGATCCT
TGAGAGTTTTCGCCCCGAAGAACGTTTTCCAATGATGAGCACTTTTAAAGTTCTGCTATGTGGCGCGGTA
TTATCCCGTATTGACGCCGGGCAAGAGCAACTCGGTCGCCGCATACACTATTCTCAGAATGACTTGGTTG
AGTACTCACCAGTCACAGAAAAGCATCTTACGGATGGCATGACAGTAAGAGAATTATGCAGTGCTGCCAT
AACCATGAGTGATAACACTGCGGCCAACTTACTTCTGACAACGATCGGAGGACCGAAGGAGCTAACCGCT
TTTTTGCACAACATGGGGGATCATGTAACTCGCCTTGATCGTTGGGAACCGGAGCTGAATGAAGCCATAC
CAAACGACGAGCGTGACACCACGATGCCTGTAGCAATGGCAACAACGTTGCGCAAACTATTAACTGGCGA
ACTACTTACTCTAGCTTCCCGGCAACAATTAATAGACTGGATGGAGGCGGATAAAGTTGCAGGACCACTT
CTGCGCTCGGCCCTTCCGGCTGGCTGGTTTATTGCTGATAAATCTGGAGCCGGTGAGCGTGGGTCTCGCG
GTATCATTGCAGCACTGGGGCCAGATGGTAAGCCCTCCCGTATCGTAGTTATCTACACGACGGGGAGTCA
GGCAACTATGGATGAACGAAATAGACAGATCGCTGAGATAGGTGCCTCACTGATTAAGCATTGGTAACTG
TCAGACCAAGTTTACTCATATATACTTTAGATTGATTTAAAACTTCATTTTTAATTTAAAAGGATCTAGG
TGAAGATCCTTTTTGATAATCTCATGACCAAAATCCCTTAACGTGAGTTTTCGTTCCACTGAGCGTCAGA
CCCCGTAGAAAAGATCAAAGGATCTTCTTGAGATCCTTTTTTTCTGCGCGTAATCTGCTGCTTGCAAACA
AAAAAACCACCGCTACCAGCGGTGGTTTGTTTGCCGGATCAAGAGCTACCAACTCTTTTTCCGAAGGTAA
CTGGCTTCAGCAGAGCGCAGATACCAAATACTGTTCTTCTAGTGTAGCCGTAGTTAGGCCACCACTTCAA
GAACTCTGTAGCACCGCCTACATACCTCGCTCTGCTAATCCTGTTACCAGTGGCTGCTGCCAGTGGCGAT
AAGTCGTGTCTTACCGGGTTGGACTCAAGACGATAGTTACCGGATAAGGCGCAGCGGTCGGGCTGAACGG
GGGGTTCGTGCACACAGCCCAGCTTGGAGCGAACGACCTACACCGAACTGAGATACCTACAGCGTGAGCT
ATGAGAAAGCGCCACGCTTCCCGAAGGGAGAAAGGCGGACAGGTATCCGGTAAGCGGCAGGGTCGGAACA
GGAGAGCGCACGAGGGAGCTTCCAGGGGGAAACGCCTGGTATCTTTATAGTCCTGTCGGGTTTCGCCACC
TCTGACTTGAGCGTCGATTTTTGTGATGCTCGTCAGGGGGGCGGAGCCTATGGAAAAACGCCAGCAACGC
GGCCTTTTTACGGTTCCTGGCCTTTTGCTGGCCTTTTGCTCACATGTTCTTTCCTGCGTTATCCCCTGAT
TCTGTGGATAACCGTATTACCGCCTTTGAGTGAGCTGATACCGCTCGCCGCAGCCGAACGACCGAGCGCA
GCGAGTCAGTGAGCGAGGAAGCGGAAGAG
Features (pLannotate 1.2.2; 14 found; start..end, strand, type, name):
     73..91      +  promoter       T7 promoter: promoter for bacteriophage T7 RNA polymerase
    123..145     +  RBS            RBS: efficient ribosome binding site from bacteriophage T7 gene 10 (Olins and Rangwala, 1989)
    165..185     +  CDS            capTEV™ (fragment): composite tag for in vivo biotinylation, TEV protease cleavage, and 6xHis tagging
    186..218     +  CDS            T7 tag (gene 10 leader): leader peptide from bacteriophage T7 gene 10 promotes efficient translation in E. coli
    222..245     +  CDS            Xpress™ tag: Xpress™ epitope tag, including an enterokinase recognition and cleavage site
    252..923     +  CDS            ffDronpa: ffDronpa is a photoswitchable green fluorescent protein published in 2014, derived from Echinophyllia sp. SC22. It is reported to be a very rapidly-maturing monomer with low acid sensitivity.
    946..995     +  CDS            SET1 (fragment): solubility-enhancement tag derived from T7 phage gene 10B
   1003..1050    +  terminator     T7 terminator: transcription terminator for bacteriophage T7 RNA polymerase
   1076..1142    +  CDS            lacZα (fragment): LacZα fragment of β-galactosidase; lacZ fragment
   1147..1575    +  rep_origin     f1 ori (sequence partly withheld): f1 bacteriophage origin of replication; arrow indicates direction of (+) strand synthesis
   1628..1732    +  promoter       AmpR promoter: bla
   1733..2593    +  CDS            AmpR: β-lactamase; bla; confers resistance to ampicillin, carbenicillin, and related antibiotics
   2764..3352    +  rep_origin     ori: high-copy-number ColE1/pMB1/pBR322/pUC origin of replication
   3535..53      +  CDS            lacI (fragment) (across the origin): lac repressor; lacI; The lac repressor binds to the lac operator to inhibit transcription in E. coli. This inhibition can be relieved by adding lactose or isopropyl-β-D-thiogalactopyranoside (IPTG).
