[The description below was written by a language model from this plasmid's Addgene catalogue record and pLannotate feature annotations shown in this document.]
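Description:
pRSETb-ffDronpa-F is a 3.5 kb bacterial expression plasmid built on the pRSETb backbone for producing a fast-switching variant of the photoswitchable green fluorescent protein Dronpa in E. coli. It is maintained at high copy through a ColE1/pUC-type origin and selected with ampicillin via the β-lactamase (AmpR) gene and its own promoter. An f1 phage origin is also present, which in principle allows single-stranded DNA production.

The 675 bp insert, cloned between BamHI and EcoRI sites that both remain intact, encodes ffDronpa-F, defined in the record as Dronpa carrying the K45I, V60A and F173V substitutions. The automated annotation matches this coding sequence to ffDronpa, a monomeric photoswitchable protein derived from Echinophyllia sp. Expression is driven by the T7 promoter followed by the strong T7 gene 10 ribosome binding site, and transcription ends at a T7 terminator, so expression requires a host that supplies T7 RNA polymerase. The backbone adds an N-terminal leader consisting of a 6xHis tag (labelled by the annotation tool as a short capTEV fragment), the T7 gene 10 leader tag and the Xpress epitope, which includes an enterokinase cleavage site. These permit metal-affinity purification, immunodetection and removal of the tags. The short SET1, lacZα and lacI fragments in the feature table are most likely partial matches to backbone sequence rather than functional elements.

The plasmid is suited to recombinant production and purification of ffDronpa-F for characterising its photoswitching. The associated publication concerns live-cell monochromatic dual-label sub-diffraction imaging by a pcSOFI-based method, in which labels with distinct switching behaviour are relevant.
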