Addgene plasmid #101193: pRSETb-ffDronpa-F
Purpose: A fast switching Dronpa variant
Depositing lab: Peter Dedecker. Depositing organization: Katholieke Universiteit Leuven. Publication: Live-cell monochromatic dual-label sub-diffraction microscopy by mt-pcSOFI. Duwe S, Vandenberg W, Dedecker P. Chem Commun (Camb). 2017 Jun 29;53(53):7242-7245. doi: 10.1039/c7cc02344h. PubMed 28561832.
Backbone
  Vector backbone: pRSETb
  Backbone size w/o insert (bp): 2860
  Total vector size (bp): 3535
  Vector type: Bacterial Expression
Growth in bacteria
  Bacterial resistance: Ampicillin, 100 μg/mL
  Growth temperature: 37°C
  Growth strain: DH5alpha
  Copy number: High Copy
Gene/Insert
  Gene/Insert name: ffDronpa-F (alt name: Dronpa K45I V60A F173V)
  Insert size (bp): 675
  Mutation: K45I, V60A, F173V
  Promoter: T7
  Tag / fusion protein: 6xHis (N terminal on backbone); T7 tag (N terminal on backbone); Xpress tag (N terminal on backbone)
  Cloning method: Restriction Enzyme; 5′ cloning site BamHI (not destroyed); 3′ cloning site EcoRI (not destroyed)
  Sequencing primers: 5′ TAATACGACTCACTATAGGG; 3′ TAGTTATTGCTCAGCGGTGG
Terms and licenses: Academic/Nonprofit Terms; Industry Terms: Not Available to Industry
How to cite: pRSETb-ffDronpa-F was a gift from Peter Dedecker (Addgene plasmid # 101193 ; http://n2t.net/addgene:101193 ; RRID:Addgene_101193)
